Addgene plasmid #122938: pSV_207
Purpose: Expression of the marked mRNA under the control of substitutional promoters.
Depositing lab: Attila Becskei. Depositing organization: University of Basel. Publication: Multiplexed gene control reveals rapid mRNA turnover. Baudrimont A, Voegeli S, Viloria EC, Stritt F, Lenon M, Wada T, Jaquet V, Becskei A. Sci Adv. 2017 Jul 12;3(7):e1700006. doi: 10.1126/sciadv.1700006. eCollection 2017 Jul. PubMed 28706991.
Backbone
  Vector backbone: pRS306
  Backbone manufacturer: ATCC
  Backbone size w/o insert (bp): 4807
  Vector type: Yeast Expression
  Selectable markers: URA3
Growth in bacteria
  Bacterial resistance: Ampicillin, 100 μg/mL
  Growth temperature: 37°C
  Growth strain: DH5alpha
  Copy number: High Copy
Gene/Insert
  Gene/Insert name: YML070W (Marked)
  Species: S. cerevisiae (budding yeast)
  Insert size (bp): 1978
  Mutation: YML070W: bp 52-63 GGGTTTGCCCTT to GGCTTCGCGCTA
  Promoter: [tetO2]4inPgal1
  Cloning method: Restriction Enzyme; 5′ cloning site KpnI (not destroyed); 3′ cloning site NotI (not destroyed)
Terms and licenses: Academic/Nonprofit Terms; Industry Terms: Not Available to Industry
Depositor comments: pRS306KpnI-Fig1-XhoI-Tgal7-AvrII-[tetO2]4inPgal1-BglII-5'UTR_YML070W_4silmut_RS_BamHI-EcoRI-Ter-NotI
How to cite: pSV_207 was a gift from Attila Becskei (Addgene plasmid # 122938 ; http://n2t.net/addgene:122938 ; RRID:Addgene_122938)
