[The description below was written by a language model from this plasmid's Addgene catalogue record and pLannotate feature annotations shown in this document.]
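Description:
pSV_207 is a yeast expression construct built on pRS306, a yeast integrating shuttle vector. No yeast replication origin or centromere is annotated in the feature table, consistent with a plasmid that must integrate into the genome to be maintained. In E. coli it is propagated at high copy through a ColE1/pUC-type origin with ampicillin selection (AmpR), and it also retains the f1 origin and the pBluescript-derived lac/T3/T7 elements flanking the cloning region. Selection in S. cerevisiae relies on the URA3 marker with its own promoter, which can also be counterselected with 5-FOA.

The payload, cloned between KpnI and NotI, is laid out in the depositor's map. It starts with a FIG1 fragment, annotated as a partial FIG1 coding sequence. This may serve as homology for chromosomal targeting, although the record does not say so. A GAL7 terminator follows, presumably insulating the cassette from upstream transcription. Next comes the [tetO2]4inPgal1 promoter, a GAL1 promoter carrying four tetO2 operators. The annotation shows tet operator matches interspersed with a Gal4 UAS fragment, so transcription can be controlled by tet-system regulators. This promoter drives the 5′UTR and a "marked" version of YML070W (DAK1, dihydroxyacetone kinase). The marked gene carries four silent substitutions in bases 52–63, which let its mRNA be distinguished from the endogenous transcript. Only a partial DAK1 match of about 370 bp is annotated, followed by a CYC1 terminator fragment.

The stated purpose is expression of the marked mRNA under substitutional promoters. The associated work used multiplexed gene control to measure mRNA turnover.
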