Features (pLannotate 1.2.2; 26 found; start..end, strand, type, name):
     18..110     +  CDS            lacI (fragment): lac repressor; lacI; The lac repressor binds to the lac operator to inhibit transcription in E. coli. This inhibition can be relieved by adding lactose or isopropyl-β-D-thiogalactopyranoside (IPTG).
    123..144     +  protein_bind   CAP binding site: CAP binding activates transcription in the presence of cAMP. E. coli catabolite activator protein
    159..189     +  promoter       lac promoter: promoter for the E. coli lac operon
    197..213     +  protein_bind   lac operator: The lac repressor binds to the lac operator to inhibit transcription in E. coli. This inhibition can be relieved by adding lactose or isopropyl-β-D-thiogalactopyranoside (IPTG). lac repressor encoded by lacI
    258..276     +  promoter       T3 promoter: promoter for bacteriophage T3 RNA polymerase
    291..1007    +  CDS            FIG1 (fragment): FIG1_YEAST - Experimental evidence at protein level: Swiss-Prot protein existence level 1. Required for efficient mating. From Saccharomyces cerevisiae (strain ATCC 204508 / S288c) (Baker's yeast).
   1141..1158    +  promoter       LEU2 promoter (fragment): S. cerevisiae LEU2
   1243..1262    +  promoter       PLtetO-1 promoter (fragment): modified phage lambda PL promoter with tet operator sites (Lutz and Bujard, 1997)
   1265..1284    +  promoter       tight TRE promoter (fragment): Tet-responsive promoter PTight, consisting of seven tet operator sequences followed by the minimal CMV promoter
   1285..1303    +  protein_bind   tet operator: tetO; bacterial operator O2 for the tetR and tetA genes tetracycline repressor TetR
   1304..1350    +  protein_bind   UAS (fragment): upstream activating sequence mediating Gal4-dependent induction Gal4
   1351..1371    +  protein_bind   tetracycline response element (fragment): contains seven copies of the tetracycline operator tetO tetracycline repressor TetR
   1684..2052    +  CDS            DAK1 (fragment): DAK1_YEAST - Experimental evidence at protein level: Swiss-Prot protein existence level 1. Catalyzes both the phosphorylation of dihydroxyacetone and of glyceraldehyde. From Saccharomyces cerevisiae (strain ATCC 204508 / S288c) (Baker's yeast).
   2077..2262    +  terminator     CYC1 terminator (fragment): S. cerevisiae CYC1; transcription terminator for CYC1
   2267..2295    -  misc_feature   MCS (fragment): pBluescript multiple cloning site
   2304..2322    -  promoter       T7 promoter: promoter for bacteriophage T7 RNA polymerase
   2325..2482    +  CDS            lacZα (fragment): LacZα fragment of β-galactosidase; lacZ fragment
   2486..2914    +  rep_origin     f1 ori (sequence partly withheld): f1 bacteriophage origin of replication; arrow indicates direction of (+) strand synthesis
   2942..2993    -  misc_feature   bom (fragment): basis of mobility region from pBR322
   3072..3875    -  CDS            URA3: orotidine-5'-phosphate decarboxylase, required for uracil biosynthesis; S. cerevisiae URA3; yeast auxotrophic marker, counterselectable with 5-fluoroorotic acid (5-FOA)
   3876..4091    -  promoter       URA3 promoter: S. cerevisiae URA3
   4099..4148    -  misc_feature   bom (fragment): basis of mobility region from pBR322
   4250..4285    -  CDS            rop (fragment): Rop protein, which maintains plasmids at low copy number; rop
   4380..4484    +  promoter       AmpR promoter: bla
   4485..5345    +  CDS            AmpR: β-lactamase; bla; confers resistance to ampicillin, carbenicillin, and related antibiotics
   5516..6104    +  rep_origin     ori: high-copy-number ColE1/pMB1/pBR322/pUC origin of replication
>Addgene plasmid #122938 | pSV_207 | addgene full sequence | sequence record 241015 | Addgene NGS Result
AGCGAGGAAGCGGAAGAGCGCCCAATACGCAAACCGCCTCTCCCCGCGCGTTGGCCGATTCATTAATGCA
GCTGGCACGACAGGTTTCCCGACTGGAAAGCGGGCAGTGAGCGCAACGCAATTAATGTGAGTTAGCTCAC
TCATTAGGCACCCCAGGCTTTACACTTTATGCTTCCGGCTCGTATGTTGTGTGGAATTGTGAGCGGATAA
CAATTTCACACAGGAAACAGCTATGACCATGATTACGCCAAGCTCGAAATTAACCCTCACTAAAGGGAAC
AAAAGCTGGTACCATCATAGAGAAATCATATGAAAAATCAAATACAACTCTGGGCTTGGAGGAAGTCATT
ATAAGATCCGGTTACATGGGTGTTTGTATTGATAACATTCCCTCCCAATATAGCTCTTACAATAATATGA
CTACATTCTCCAATTCAATTTGCTATGCAAGAAAGAATTTAAGCTCGGTTCCCTTATACAGAGACTTGGA
AATTCAACTCTCAAATATTGCATCTTCCAGCTCCAAAACCCAATCAAGCGTTGTCTTGAACATTTTGAAG
TTAGCCCAATTAACTTCGGTTAATGTTATACATCCATATGTCTTGATGGCAACTGTAATCCTAACAATCC
TAATGTTTCTATTTATTCTGTATGTAACTGTCCCTAAGTTACCATTCAAACTAGCGGTTAATAAATTTCT
ACTGTTGCTAAGTTCAACTATAGTTTTGACATGGGGTATTGGTGCGATGTGGACTCATGTAGGGATAAAT
GCAAGTTACAGATTGGTTCCATCATCAAGTATGAATATAATCACTGTCAAGAAGGGCAAGAAGGCAGCAG
TAATGGCTTGGTTTAGCTTTGCATTCCTCCTTTTAGACAGTGTGGTTTTATGGTTAATATTTTTAAGGGA
TAGGAAAAGCTTGAAAGATGAAATTGATAATGTTCCATGTGCCCAAAATAGGTACAATAACTACTCTTCG
GATTCATCTACATTGCATTCCAAAGTTTAGCTCGAGGGTCAGATTCATTATCTACAAAGACTGTAAAAAG
AAAGTGGAATATTCATTCATATCATATTTTTTCTATTAACTGCCTGGTTTCTTTTAAATTTTTTATTGGT
TGTCGACTTGAACGGAGTGACAATATATATATATATATATTTAATAATGACATCATTATCTGTAAATCTG
ATTCTTAATGCTATTCTAGTTATGTAAGAGTGGTCCCCTAGGATATTGAAGTATCCCTATCAGTGATAGA
GAAGTCCCTATCAGTGATAGAGAATCCCTATCAGTGATAGAGATGCGTCCTCGTCTTCACCGGTCGCGTT
CCTGAAACGCAGATGTGCCTTCCCTATCAGTGATAGAGAAACAATAAAGATTCTACAATACTAGCTTTTA
TGGTTATGAAGAGGAAAAATTGGCAGTAACCTGGCCCCACAAACCTTCAAATTAACGAATCAAATTAACA
ACCATAGGATGATAATGCGATTAGTTTTTTAGCCTTATTTCTGGGGTAATTAATCAGCGAAGCGATGATT
TTTGATCTATTAACAGATATATAAATGGAAAAGCTGCAGATCTAATCACTTCAACTTCGCTACAAGTAGT
CACTATTTGTAGCAACTGTAAACGAACACATCAAAGAATAAGATTACATTCTATATCTAAGACTAAATTT
TAAATGTCCGCTAAATCGTTTGAAGTCACAGATCCAGTCAATTCAAGTCTCAAAGGCTTCGCGCTAGCTA
ACCCCTCCATTACGCTGGTCCCTGAAGAAAAAATTCTCTTCAGAAAGACCGATTCCGACAAGATCGCATT
AATTTCTGGTGGTGGTAGTGGACATGAACCTACACACGCCGGTTTCATTGGTAAGGGTATGTTGAGTGGC
GCCGTGGTTGGCGAAATTTTTGCATCCCCTTCAACAAAACAGATTTTAAATGCAATGGATCCCCGTTTAG
TCAATGAAAATGCGTCTGGCGTTTTATTGATTGTGAAGAACTACACAGGTGATGTTTTGCATTTTGGTCT
GTCCGCTGAGAGAGCAAGAGCCGAATTCTGTACAAATAGGGCCGCATCATGTAATTAGTTATGTCACGCT
TACATTCACGCCCTCCCCCCACATCCGCTCTAACCGAAAAGGAAGGAGTTAGACAACCTGAAGTCTAGGT
CCCTATTTATTTTCTTATAGTTATGTTAGTATTAAGAACGTTATTTATATTTCAAATTTTTCTTTTTTTT
CTGTACGGACGCGTGTACGCATCTAGCTAGAGCGGCCGCCACCGCGGTGGAGCTCCAATTCGCCCTATAG
TGAGTCGTATTACAATTCACTGGCCGTCGTTTTACAACGTCGTGACTGGGAAAACCCTGGCGTTACCCAA
CTTAATCGCCTTGCAGCACATCCCCCTTTCGCCAGCTGGCGTAATAGCGAAGAGGCCCGCACCGATCGCC
CTTCCCAACAGTTGCGCAGCCTGAATGGCGAATGG
[124 nt withheld, positions 2486-2609]
C
[91 nt withheld, positions 2611-2701]
A
[49 nt withheld, positions 2703-2751]
CCTTTGACGTTGGAGTCCACGTTCTTT
[37 nt withheld, positions 2779-2815]
ACCCTATCTCGGTCTATTCTTTTGATTTATAAGGGATTTTGCCGATTTCGGCCTATTGGTTAAAAAATGA
GCTGATTTAACAAAAATTTAACGCGAATTTTAACAAAATATTAACGCTTACAATTTCCTGATGCGGTATT
TTCTCCTTACGCATCTGTGCGGTATTTCACACCGCATAGGGTAATAACTGATATAATTAAATTGAAGCTC
TAATTTGTGAGTTTAGTATACATGCATTTACTTATAATACAGTTTTTTAGTTTTGCTGGCCGCATCTTCT
CAAATATGCTTCCCAGCCTGCTTTTCTGTAACGTTCACCCTCTACCTTAGCATCCCTTCCCTTTGCAAAT
AGTCCTCTTCCAACAATAATAATGTCAGATCCTGTAGAGACCACATCATCCACGGTTCTATACTGTTGAC
CCAATGCGTCTCCCTTGTCATCTAAACCCACACCGGGTGTCATAATCAACCAATCGTAACCTTCATCTCT
TCCACCCATGTCTCTTTGAGCAATAAAGCCGATAACAAAATCTTTGTCGCTCTTCGCAATGTCAACAGTA
CCCTTAGTATATTCTCCAGTAGATAGGGAGCCCTTGCATGACAATTCTGCTAACATCAAAAGGCCTCTAG
GTTCCTTTGTTACTTCTTCTGCCGCCTGCTTCAAACCGCTAACAATACCTGGGCCCACCACACCGTGTGC
ATTCGTAATGTCTGCCCATTCTGCTATTCTGTATACACCCGCAGAGTACTGCAATTTGACTGTATTACCA
ATGTCAGCAAATTTTCTGTCTTCGAAGAGTAAAAAATTGTACTTGGCGGATAATGCCTTTAGCGGCTTAA
CTGTGCCCTCCATGGAAAAATCAGTCAAGATATCCACATGTGTTTTTAGTAAACAAATTTTGGGACCTAA
TGCTTCAACTAACTCCAGTAATTCCTTGGTGGTACGAACATCCAATGAAGCACACAAGTTTGTTTGCTTT
TCGTGCATGATATTAAATAGCTTGGCAGCAACAGGACTAGGATGAGTAGCAGCACGTTCCTTATATGTAG
CTTTCGACATGATTTATCTTCGTTTCCTGCAGGTTTTTGTTCTGTGCAGTTGGGTTAAGAATACTGGGCA
ATTTCATGTTTCTTCAACACTACATATGCGTATATATACCAATCTAAGTCTGTGCTCCTTCCTTCGTTCT
TCCTTCTGTTCGGAGATTACCGAATCAAAAAAATTTCAAGGAAACCGAAATCAAAAAAAAGAATAAAAAA
AAAATGATGAATTGAAAAGGTGGTATGGTGCACTCTCAGTACAATCTGCTCTGATGCCGCATAGTTAAGC
CAGCCCCGACACCCGCCAACACCCGCTGACGCGCCCTGACGGGCTTGTCTGCTCCCGGCATCCGCTTACA
GACAAGCTGTGACCGTCTCCGGGAGCTGCATGTGTCAGAGGTTTTCACCGTCATCACCGAAACGCGCGAG
ACGAAAGGGCCTCGTGATACGCCTATTTTTATAGGTTAATGTCATGATAATAATGGTTTCTTAGACGTCA
GGTGGCACTTTTCGGGGAAATGTGCGCGGAACCCCTATTTGTTTATTTTTCTAAATACATTCAAATATGT
ATCCGCTCATGAGACAATAACCCTGATAAATGCTTCAATAATATTGAAAAAGGAAGAGTATGAGTATTCA
ACATTTCCGTGTCGCCCTTATTCCCTTTTTTGCGGCATTTTGCCTTCCTGTTTTTGCTCACCCAGAAACG
CTGGTGAAAGTAAAAGATGCTGAAGATCAGTTGGGTGCACGAGTGGGTTACATCGAACTGGATCTCAACA
GCGGTAAGATCCTTGAGAGTTTTCGCCCCGAAGAACGTTTTCCAATGATGAGCACTTTTAAAGTTCTGCT
ATGTGGCGCGGTATTATCCCGTATTGACGCCGGGCAAGAGCAACTCGGTCGCCGCATACACTATTCTCAG
AATGACTTGGTTGAGTACTCACCAGTCACAGAAAAGCATCTTACGGATGGCATGACAGTAAGAGAATTAT
GCAGTGCTGCCATAACCATGAGTGATAACACTGCGGCCAACTTACTTCTGACAACGATCGGAGGACCGAA
GGAGCTAACCGCTTTTTTGCACAACATGGGGGATCATGTAACTCGCCTTGATCGTTGGGAACCGGAGCTG
AATGAAGCCATACCAAACGACGAGCGTGACACCACGATGCCTGTAGCAATGGCAACAACGTTGCGCAAAC
TATTAACTGGCGAACTACTTACTCTAGCTTCCCGGCAACAATTAATAGACTGGATGGAGGCGGATAAAGT
TGCAGGACCACTTCTGCGCTCGGCCCTTCCGGCTGGCTGGTTTATTGCTGATAAATCTGGAGCCGGTGAG
CGTGGGTCTCGCGGTATCATTGCAGCACTGGGGCCAGATGGTAAGCCCTCCCGTATCGTAGTTATCTACA
CGACGGGGAGTCAGGCAACTATGGATGAACGAAATAGACAGATCGCTGAGATAGGTGCCTCACTGATTAA
GCATTGGTAACTGTCAGACCAAGTTTACTCATATATACTTTAGATTGATTTAAAACTTCATTTTTAATTT
AAAAGGATCTAGGTGAAGATCCTTTTTGATAATCTCATGACCAAAATCCCTTAACGTGAGTTTTCGTTCC
ACTGAGCGTCAGACCCCGTAGAAAAGATCAAAGGATCTTCTTGAGATCCTTTTTTTCTGCGCGTAATCTG
CTGCTTGCAAACAAAAAAACCACCGCTACCAGCGGTGGTTTGTTTGCCGGATCAAGAGCTACCAACTCTT
TTTCCGAAGGTAACTGGCTTCAGCAGAGCGCAGATACCAAATACTGTTCTTCTAGTGTAGCCGTAGTTAG
GCCACCACTTCAAGAACTCTGTAGCACCGCCTACATACCTCGCTCTGCTAATCCTGTTACCAGTGGCTGC
TGCCAGTGGCGATAAGTCGTGTCTTACCGGGTTGGACTCAAGACGATAGTTACCGGATAAGGCGCAGCGG
TCGGGCTGAACGGGGGGTTCGTGCACACAGCCCAGCTTGGAGCGAACGACCTACACCGAACTGAGATACC
TACAGCGTGAGCTATGAGAAAGCGCCACGCTTCCCGAAGGGAGAAAGGCGGACAGGTATCCGGTAAGCGG
CAGGGTCGGAACAGGAGAGCGCACGAGGGAGCTTCCAGGGGGAAACGCCTGGTATCTTTATAGTCCTGTC
GGGTTTCGCCACCTCTGACTTGAGCGTCGATTTTTGTGATGCTCGTCAGGGGGGCGGAGCCTATGGAAAA
ACGCCAGCAACGCGGCCTTTTTACGGTTCCTGGCCTTTTGCTGGCCTTTTGCTCACATGTTCTTTCCTGC
GTTATCCCCTGATTCTGTGGATAACCGTATTACCGCCTTTGAGTGAGCTGATACCGCTCGCCGCAGCCGA
ACGACCGAGCGCAGCGAGTCAGTG
